>Addgene plasmid #113747 | pENTR-R4R3-2xmEGFP-N | addgene full sequence | sequence record 220024 | Addgene NGS Result
CTTTCCTGCGTTATCCCCTGATTCTGTGGATAACCGTATTACCGCCTTTGAGTGAGCTGATACCGCTCGC
CGCAGCCGAACGACCGAGCGCAGCGAGTCAGTGAGCGAGGAAGCGGAAGAGCGCCCAATACGCAAACCGC
CTCTCCCCGCGCGTTGGCCGATTCATTAATGCAGCTGGCACGACAGGTTTCCCGACTGGAAAGCGGGCAG
TGAGCGCAACGCAATTAATACGCGTACCGCTAGCCAGGAAGAGTTTGTAGAAACGCAAAAAGGCCATCCG
TCAGGATGGCCTTCTGCTTAGTTTGATGCCTGGCAGTTTATGGCGGGCGTCCTGCCCGCCACCCTCCGGG
CCGTTGCTTCACAACGTTCAAATCCGCTCCCGGCGGATTTGTCCTACTCAGGAGAGCGTTCACCGACAAA
CAACAGATAAAACGAAAGGCCCAGTCTTCCGACTGAGCCTTTCGTTTTATTTGATGCCTGGCAGTTCCCT
ACTCTCGCGTTAACGCTAGCATGGATGTTTTCCCAGTCACGACGTTGTAAAACGACGGCCAGTCTTAAGC
TCGGGCCCCTACAGGTCACTAATACCATCTAAGTAGTTGATTCATAGTGACTGGATATGTTGTGTTTTAC
AGTATTATGTAGTCTGTTTTTTATGCAAAATCTAATTTAATATATTGATATTTATATCATTTTACGTTTC
TCGTTCAACTTTTCTATACAAAGTTGAAGGATCCATGGTGAGCAAGGGCGAGGAGCTGTTCACCGGGGTG
GTGCCCATCCTGGTCGAGCTGGACGGCGACGTAAACGGCCACAAGTTCAGCGTGTCCGGCGAGGGCGAGG
GCGATGCCACCTACGGCAAGCTGACCCTGAAGTTCATCTGCACCACCGGCAAGCTGCCCGTGCCCTGGCC
CACCCTCGTGACCACCCTGACCTACGGCGTGCAGTGCTTCAGCCGCTACCCCGACCACATGAAGCAGCAC
GACTTCTTCAAGTCCGCCATGCCCGAAGGCTACGTCCAGGAGCGCACCATCTTCTTCAAGGACGACGGCA
ACTACAAGACCCGCGCCGAGGTGAAGTTCGAGGGCGACACCCTGGTGAACCGCATCGAGCTGAAGGGCAT
CGACTTCAAGGAGGACGGCAACATCCTGGGGCACAAGCTGGAGTACAACTACAACAGCCACAACGTCTAT
ATCATGGCCGACAAGCAGAAGAACGGCATCAAGGTGAACTTCAAGATCCGCCACAACATCGAGGACGGCA
GCGTGCAGCTCGCCGACCACTACCAGCAGAACACCCCCATCGGCGACGGCCCCGTGCTGCTGCCCGACAA
CCACTACCTGAGCACCCAGTCCAAGCTTAGCAAAGACCCCAACGAGAAGCGCGATCACATGGTCCTGCTG
GAGTTCGTGACCGCCGCCGGGATCACTCTCGGCATGGACGAGCTGTACAAGAGATCCATGGTGAGCAAGG
GCGAGGAGCTGTTCACCGGGGTGGTGCCCATCCTGGTCGAGCTGGACGGCGACGTAAACGGCCACAAGTT
CAGCGTGTCCGGCGAGGGCGAGGGCGATGCCACCTACGGCAAGCTGACCCTGAAGTTCATCTGCACCACC
GGCAAGCTGCCCGTGCCCTGGCCCACCCTCGTGACCACCCTGACCTACGGCGTGCAGTGCTTCAGCCGCT
ACCCCGACCACATGAAGCAGCACGACTTCTTCAAGTCCGCCATGCCCGAAGGCTACGTCCAGGAGCGCAC
CATCTTCTTCAAGGACGACGGCAACTACAAGACCCGCGCCGAGGTGAAGTTCGAGGGCGACACCCTGGTG
AACCGCATCGAGCTGAAGGGCATCGACTTCAAGGAGGACGGCAACATCCTGGGGCACAAGCTGGAGTACA
ACTACAACAGCCACAACGTCTATATCATGGCCGACAAGCAGAAGAACGGCATCAAGGTGAACTTCAAGAT
CCGCCACAACATCGAGGACGGCAGCGTGCAGCTCGCCGACCACTACCAGCAGAACACCCCCATCGGCGAC
GGCCCCGTGCTGCTGCCCGACAACCACTACCTGAGCACCCAGTCCAAGCTTAGCAAAGACCCCAACGAGA
AGCGCGATCACATGGTCCTGCTGGAGTTCGTGACCGCCGCCGGGATCACTCTCGGCATGGACGAGCTGTA
CAAGACAACTTTGTATAATAAAGTTGAACGAGAAACGTAAAATGATATAAATATCAATATATTAAATTAG
ATTTTGCATAAAAAACAGACTACATAATACTGTAAAACACAACATATCCAGTCACTATGAATCAACTACT
TAGATGGTATTAGTGACCTGTACTGCAGGGCGGCCGCGATATCCCCTATAGTGAGTCGTATTACATGGTC
ATAGCTGTTTCCTGGCAGCTCTGGCCCGTGTCTCAAAATCTCTGATGTTACATTGCACAAGATAAAAATA
TATCATCATGAACAATAAAACTGTCTGCTTACATAAACAGTAATACAAGGGGTGTTATGAGCCATATTCA
ACGGGAAACGTCGAGGCCGCGATTAAATTCCAACATGGATGCTGATTTATATGGGTATAAATGGGCTCGC
GATAATGTCGGGCAATCAGGTGCGACAATCTATCGCTTGTATGGGAAGCCCGATGCGCCAGAGTTGTTTC
TGAAACATGGCAAAGGTAGCGTTGCCAATGATGTTACAGATGAGATGGTCAGACTAAACTGGCTGACGGA
ATTTATGCCTCTTCCGACCATCAAGCATTTTATCCGTACTCCTGATGATGCATGGTTACTCACCACTGCG
ATCCCCGGAAAAACAGCATTCCAGGTATTAGAAGAATATCCTGATTCAGGTGAAAATATTGTTGATGCGC
TGGCAGTGTTCCTGCGCCGGTTGCATTCGATTCCTGTTTGTAATTGTCCTTTTAACAGCGATCGCGTATT
TCGTCTCGCTCAGGCGCAATCACGAATGAATAACGGTTTGGTTGATGCGAGTGATTTTGATGACGAGCGT
AATGGCTGGCCTGTTGAACAAGTCTGGAAAGAAATGCATAAACTTTTGCCATTCTCACCGGATTCAGTCG
TCACTCATGGTGATTTCTCACTTGATAACCTTATTTTTGACGAGGGGAAATTAATAGGTTGTATTGATGT
TGGACGAGTCGGAATCGCAGACCGATACCAGGATCTTGCCATCCTATGGAACTGCCTCGGTGAGTTTTCT
CCTTCATTACAGAAACGGCTTTTTCAAAAATATGGTATTGATAATCCTGATATGAATAAATTGCAGTTTC
ATTTGATGCTCGATGAGTTTTTCTAATCAGAATTGGTTAATTGGTTGTAACACTGGCAGAGCATTACGCT
GACTTGACGGGACGGCGCAAGCTCATGACCAAAATCCCTTAACGTGAGTTACGCGTCGTTCCACTGAGCG
TCAGACCCCGTAGAAAAGATCAAAGGATCTTCTTGAGATCCTTTTTTTCTGCGCGTAATCTGCTGCTTGC
AAACAAAAAAACCACCGCTACCAGCGGTGGTTTGTTTGCCGGATCAAGAGCTACCAACTCTTTTTCCGAA
GGTAACTGGCTTCAGCAGAGCGCAGATACCAAATACTGTTCTTCTAGTGTAGCCGTAGTTAGGCCACCAC
TTCAAGAACTCTGTAGCACCGCCTACATACCTCGCTCTGCTAATCCTGTTACCAGTGGCTGCTGCCAGTG
GCGATAAGTCGTGTCTTACCGGGTTGGACTCAAGACGATAGTTACCGGATAAGGCGCAGCGGTCGGGCTG
AACGGGGGGTTCGTGCACACAGCCCAGCTTGGAGCGAACGACCTACACCGAACTGAGATACCTACAGCGT
GAGCTATGAGAAAGCGCCACGCTTCCCGAAGGGAGAAAGGCGGACAGGTATCCGGTAAGCGGCAGGGTCG
GAACAGGAGAGCGCACGAGGGAGCTTCCAGGGGGAAACGCCTGGTATCTTTATAGTCCTGTCGGGTTTCG
CCACCTCTGACTTGAGCGTCGATTTTTGTGATGCTCGTCAGGGGGGCGGAGCCTATGGAAAAACGCCAGC
AACGCGGCCTTTTTACGGTTCCTGGCCTTTTGCTGGCCTTTTGCTCACATGTT
Features (pLannotate 1.2.2; 12 found; start..end, strand, type, name):
    121..213     +  CDS            lacI (fragment): lac repressor; lacI; The lac repressor binds to the lac operator to inhibit transcription in E. coli. This inhibition can be relieved by adding lactose or isopropyl-β-D-thiogalactopyranoside (IPTG).
    268..295     -  terminator     rrnB T2 terminator: transcription terminator T2 from the E. coli rrnB gene
    427..470     +  terminator     rrnB T1 terminator: Escherichia coli rrnB; transcription terminator T1 from the E. coli rrnB gene
    517..553     -  CDS            lacZα (fragment): LacZα fragment of β-galactosidase; lacZ fragment
    603..722     -  protein_bind   attR1: mutant version of attR; recombination site for the Gateway® LR reaction LR Clonase™
    706..726     -  protein_bind   attB4: mutant version of attB; core recombination site for the Gateway® BP reaction BP Clonase™
    735..1451    +  CDS            mEGFP: mEGFP is a basic (constitutively fluorescent) green fluorescent protein published in 2002, derived from Aequorea victoria. It has moderate acid sensitivity.
   1458..2174    +  CDS            mEGFP: mEGFP is a basic (constitutively fluorescent) green fluorescent protein published in 2002, derived from Aequorea victoria. It has moderate acid sensitivity.
   2176..2299    +  protein_bind   attR3: mutant version of attR; recombination site for the Gateway® LR reaction LR Clonase™
   2355..2373    -  promoter       T7 promoter: promoter for bacteriophage T7 RNA polymerase
   2507..3316    +  CDS            KanR: aminoglycoside phosphotransferase; aph(3')-Ia; confers resistance to kanamycin in bacteria or G418 (Geneticin®) in eukaryotes
   3463..4051    +  rep_origin     ori: high-copy-number ColE1/pMB1/pBR322/pUC origin of replication
