[The description below was written by a language model from this plasmid's Addgene catalogue record and pLannotate feature annotations shown in this document.]
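Description:
pENTR-R4R3-2xmEGFP-N is a Gateway MultiSite entry clone built on the Invitrogen pDONR221-P4rP3r backbone. It serves as the middle (second-position) module in a three-fragment LR reaction. The plasmid is propagated in E. coli at high copy from a ColE1/pUC-type origin and selected with kanamycin through an aminoglycoside phosphotransferase gene. The sequenced record of about 4.1 kb also shows the usual pDONR scaffolding: rrnB T1 and T2 transcription terminators upstream of the cloning region, which insulate the insert from read-through, a T7 promoter on the far side, and short lacI and lacZα remnants that have no functional role.

The payload is a roughly 1.45 kb tandem fusion of two monomeric EGFP coding sequences, annotated back to back on the same strand and separated by only a few bases. The depositor states that the stop codon has been removed, so the double tag can read through into a downstream coding sequence as an N-terminal fusion. The cassette carries no promoter of its own, because expression is meant to come from the endogenous locus after integration. It is flanked by attR-type recombination sites. The automated annotation labels them attR1 (overlapping an attB4 core) and attR3, which corresponds to the R4/R3 sites implied by the plasmid name.

In use, the clone is combined by LR recombination with first- and third-position entry clones carrying 5′ and 3′ homology sequences. This produces a donor template for homology-directed repair. It belongs to a modular CRISPR-Cas9 vector system developed for the moss Physcomitrella patens, where it allows a gene of interest to be tagged with 2xmEGFP at its native locus.
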