Addgene plasmid #113747: pENTR-R4R3-2xmEGFP-N
Purpose: Gateway multi-site entry clone for second position 2x mEGFP (N-terminal tag). Introduced into the genome via homology-directed repair after an LR reaction with homology sequences.
Depositing lab: Magdalena Bezanilla. Depositing organization: Dartmouth College and Medical School. Publication: Efficient and modular CRISPR-Cas9 vector system for Physcomitrella patens. Mallett DR, Chang M, Cheng X, Bezanilla M. Plant Direct. 2019 Sep 12;3(9):e00168. doi: 10.1002/pld3.168. eCollection 2019 Sep. PubMed 31523744.
Backbone
  Vector backbone: pDONR221-P4rP3r
  Backbone manufacturer: Invitrogen
  Backbone size w/o insert (bp): 2540
  Vector type: CRISPR ; Gateway Entry Vector
Growth in bacteria
  Bacterial resistance: Kanamycin, 50 μg/mL
  Growth temperature: 37°C
  Growth strain: DH5alpha
  Copy number: High Copy
Gene/Insert
  Gene/Insert name: mEGFP-mEGFP
  Insert size (bp): 1449
  Tag / fusion protein: 2xmEGFP (N terminal on insert)
  Cloning method: Gateway Cloning
  Sequencing primers: 5′ M13 Forward; 3′ M13 Reverse
Terms and licenses: Academic/Nonprofit Terms; Industry Terms: Not Available to Industry
Depositor comments: Second position vector for three-way Gateway LR reaction to insert N-terminal mEGFP-mEGFP at your locus of interest (stop codon removed).
How to cite: pENTR-R4R3-2xmEGFP-N was a gift from Magdalena Bezanilla (Addgene plasmid # 113747 ; http://n2t.net/addgene:113747 ; RRID:Addgene_113747)
